Addgene plasmid #128098: PX458-sgTSC2
Purpose: CRISPR gRNA against human TSC2 with Cas9 from S. pyogenes and 2A-EGFP
Depositing lab: Chi Van Dang. Depositing organization: Wistar Institute. Publication: Acid Suspends the Circadian Clock in Hypoxia through Inhibition of mTOR. Walton ZE, Patel CH, Brooks RC, Yu Y, Ibrahim-Hashim A, Riddle M, Porcu A, Jiang T, Ecker BL, Tameire F, Koumenis C, Weeraratna AT, Welsh DK, Gillies R, Alwine JC, Zhang L, Powell JD, Dang CV. Cell. 2018 Jun 28;174(1):72-87.e32. doi: 10.1016/j.cell.2018.05.009. Epub 2018 May 31. PubMed 29861175.
Backbone
  Vector backbone: PX458 (pSpCas9(BB)-2A-GFP)
  Backbone manufacturer: Feng Zhang
  Backbone size w/o insert (bp): 9271
  Total vector size (bp): 9291
  Vector type: Mammalian Expression, CRISPR
  Selectable markers: EGFP
Growth in bacteria
  Bacterial resistance: Ampicillin, 100 μg/mL
  Growth temperature: 37°C
  Growth strain: NEB Stable
  Copy number: Unknown
Gene/Insert
  Gene/Insert name: sgRNA against human TSC2 (alt names: TSC Complex Subunit 2; tuberin; Tuberous Sclerosis Complex 2)
  gRNA/shRNA sequence: TCTGCTGAAGGCCATCGTGC
  Species: H. sapiens (human)
  GenBank ID: NM_000548
  Entrez Gene: TSC2 (a.k.a. LAM, PPP1R160, TSC4)
  Promoter: hU6
  Cloning method: Restriction Enzyme; 5′ cloning site BbsI (destroyed during cloning); 3′ cloning site BbsI (destroyed during cloning)
  Sequencing primers: 5′ U6-Fwd primer (GAGGGCCTATTTCCCATGATTCC)
Resource information
  A portion of this plasmid was derived from a plasmid made by: GeCKO sgRNA library (Shalem et al., 2014) and PX458 (pSpCas9(BB)-2A-GFP, Feng Zhang, Addgene plasmid #48138)
Terms and licenses: Academic/Nonprofit Terms; Industry Terms: Not Available to Industry
How to cite: PX458-sgTSC2 was a gift from Chi Van Dang (Addgene plasmid # 128098 ; http://n2t.net/addgene:128098 ; RRID:Addgene_128098)
