[The description below was written by a language model from this plasmid's Addgene catalogue record and pLannotate feature annotations shown in this document.]
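Description:
PX458-sgTSC2 is an all-in-one mammalian CRISPR/Cas9 expression plasmid of about 9.3 kb, built on the PX458 (pSpCas9(BB)-2A-GFP) backbone and carrying a single guide RNA directed against human TSC2 (tuberin, TSC complex subunit 2). It is propagated in bacteria through a high-copy ColE1/pUC-type origin and selected with ampicillin via the β-lactamase gene. An f1 phage origin is also present. The annotation picks up a single AAV2 inverted terminal repeat downstream of the expression cassette, along with small bom and rop fragments. These are backbone remnants, and nothing in the record indicates viral packaging.

The plasmid carries two expression units. In the first, a human U6 RNA polymerase III promoter drives the 20-nt TSC2 spacer fused to the Streptococcus pyogenes guide RNA scaffold. The spacer was inserted between BbsI sites that were destroyed during cloning, and its design derives from the GeCKO sgRNA library. In the second, a hybrid promoter made of the CMV enhancer, the chicken β-actin promoter and a hybrid intron drives S. pyogenes Cas9. The feature table annotates Cas9 as adjoining N- and C-terminal portions that together form one continuous coding sequence. Cas9 carries a C-terminal nucleoplasmin nuclear localization signal and is followed by a 2A-linked EGFP, according to the catalogue entry, and a bovine growth hormone polyadenylation signal. The 2A element allows Cas9 and EGFP to be produced as separate proteins from one transcript, so green fluorescence marks transfected, Cas9-expressing cells. EGFP is the only mammalian marker listed, so such cells would be identified or sorted by fluorescence rather than selected with a drug.

The construct is intended for transient transfection to disrupt TSC2, a negative regulator of mTOR signalling. The associated publication concerns acid-mediated inhibition of mTOR and the circadian clock in hypoxia.
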