Features (pLannotate 1.2.2; 19 found; start..end, strand, type, name):
      1..589     +  rep_origin     ori: high-copy-number ColE1/pMB1/pBR322/pUC origin of replication
    651..891     +  promoter       U6 promoter: RNA polymerase III promoter for human U6 snRNA
    921..996     +  misc_RNA       gRNA scaffold: guide RNA scaffold for the Streptococcus pyogenes CRISPR/Cas9 system
   1003..1046    +  misc_RNA       gRNA scaffold (fragment): guide RNA scaffold for the Streptococcus pyogenes CRISPR/Cas9 system
   1093..1378    +  enhancer       CMV enhancer: human cytomegalovirus immediate early enhancer; contains an 18-bp deletion relative to the standard CMV enhancer
   1380..1656    +  promoter       chicken β-actin promoter: No description available
   1657..1884    +  intron         hybrid intron: hybrid between chicken β-actin (CBA) and minute virus of mice (MMV) introns (Gray et al., 2011)
   2022..3623    +  CDS            Cas9(N): N-terminal portion of Streptococcus pyogenes Cas9 (Zetsche et al., 2015)
   3624..6122    +  CDS            Cas9(C): C-terminal portion of Streptococcus pyogenes Cas9 (Zetsche et al., 2015)
   6123..6170    +  CDS            nucleoplasmin NLS: bipartite nuclear localization signal from nucleoplasmin
   6240..6953    +  CDS            EGFP: EGFP is a basic (constitutively fluorescent) green fluorescent protein published in 1996, derived from Aequorea victoria. It is reported to be a rapidly-maturing weak dimer with moderate acid sensitivity.
   6987..7098    +  polyA_signal   bGH poly(A) signal: bovine growth hormone polyadenylation signal
   7203..7343    +  repeat_region  AAV2 ITR: inverted terminal repeat of adeno-associated virus serotype 2 inverted
   7348..7399    -  misc_feature   bom (fragment): basis of mobility region from pBR322
   7418..7873    +  rep_origin     f1 ori (sequence partly withheld): f1 bacteriophage origin of replication; arrow indicates direction of (+) strand synthesis
   7874..7923    -  misc_feature   bom (fragment): basis of mobility region from pBR322
   8025..8060    -  CDS            rop (fragment): Rop protein, which maintains plasmids at low copy number; rop
   8155..8259    +  promoter       AmpR promoter: bla
   8260..9120    +  CDS            AmpR: β-lactamase; bla; confers resistance to ampicillin, carbenicillin, and related antibiotics
>Addgene plasmid #128098 | PX458-sgTSC2 | addgene full sequence | sequence record 249673 | Addgene NGS Result
TTGAGATCCTTTTTTTCTGCGCGTAATCTGCTGCTTGCAAACAAAAAAACCACCGCTACCAGCGGTGGTT
TGTTTGCCGGATCAAGAGCTACCAACTCTTTTTCCGAAGGTAACTGGCTTCAGCAGAGCGCAGATACCAA
ATACTGTTCTTCTAGTGTAGCCGTAGTTAGGCCACCACTTCAAGAACTCTGTAGCACCGCCTACATACCT
CGCTCTGCTAATCCTGTTACCAGTGGCTGCTGCCAGTGGCGATAAGTCGTGTCTTACCGGGTTGGACTCA
AGACGATAGTTACCGGATAAGGCGCAGCGGTCGGGCTGAACGGGGGGTTCGTGCACACAGCCCAGCTTGG
AGCGAACGACCTACACCGAACTGAGATACCTACAGCGTGAGCTATGAGAAAGCGCCACGCTTCCCGAAGG
GAGAAAGGCGGACAGGTATCCGGTAAGCGGCAGGGTCGGAACAGGAGAGCGCACGAGGGAGCTTCCAGGG
GGAAACGCCTGGTATCTTTATAGTCCTGTCGGGTTTCGCCACCTCTGACTTGAGCGTCGATTTTTGTGAT
GCTCGTCAGGGGGGCGGAGCCTATGGAAAAACGCCAGCAACGCGGCCTTTTTACGGTTCCTGGCCTTTTG
CTGGCCTTTTGCTCACATGTGAGGGCCTATTTCCCATGATTCCTTCATATTTGCATATACGATACAAGGC
TGTTAGAGAGATAATTGGAATTAATTTGACTGTAAACACAAAGATATTAGTACAAAATACGTGACGTAGA
AAGTAATAATTTCTTGGGTAGTTTGCAGTTTTAAAATTATGTTTTAAAATGGACTATCATATGCTTACCG
TAACTTGAAAGTATTTCGATTTCTTGGCTTTATATATCTTGTGGAAAGGACGAAACACCGTCTGCTGAAG
GCCATCGTGCGTTTTAGAGCTAGAAATAGCAAGTTAAAATAAGGCTAGTCCGTTATCAACTTGAAAAAGT
GGCACCGAGTCGGTGCTTTTTTGTTTTAGAGCTAGAAATAGCAAGTTAAAATAAGGCTAGTCCGTTTTTA
GCGCGTGCGCCAATTCTGCAGACAAATGGCTCTAGAGGTACCCGTTACATAACTTACGGTAAATGGCCCG
CCTGGCTGACCGCCCAACGACCCCCGCCCATTGACGTCAATAGTAACGCCAATAGGGACTTTCCATTGAC
GTCAATGGGTGGAGTATTTACGGTAAACTGCCCACTTGGCAGTACATCAAGTGTATCATATGCCAAGTAC
GCCCCCTATTGACGTCAATGACGGTAAATGGCCCGCCTGGCATTGTGCCCAGTACATGACCTTATGGGAC
TTTCCTACTTGGCAGTACATCTACGTATTAGTCATCGCTATTACCATGGTCGAGGTGAGCCCCACGTTCT
GCTTCACTCTCCCCATCTCCCCCCCCTCCCCACCCCCAATTTTGTATTTATTTATTTTTTAATTATTTTG
TGCAGCGATGGGGGCGGGGGGGGGGGGGGGCGCGCGCCAGGCGGGGCGGGGCGGGGCGAGGGGCGGGGCG
GGGCGAGGCGGAGAGGTGCGGCGGCAGCCAATCAGAGCGGCGCGCTCCGAAAGTTTCCTTTTATGGCGAG
GCGGCGGCGGCGGCGGCCCTATAAAAAGCGAAGCGCGCGGCGGGCGGGAGTCGCTGCGCGCTGCCTTCGC
CCCGTGCCCCGCTCCGCCGCCGCCTCGCGCCGCCCGCCCCGGCTCTGACTGACCGCGTTACTCCCACAGG
TGAGCGGGCGGGACGGCCCTTCTCCTCCGGGCTGTAATTAGCTGAGCAAGAGGTAAGGGTTTAAGGGATG
GTTGGTTGGTGGGGTATTAATGTTTAATTACCTGGAGCACCTGCCTGAAATCACTTTTTTTCAGGTTGGA
CCGGTGCCACCATGGACTATAAGGACCACGACGGAGACTACAAGGATCATGATATTGATTACAAAGACGA
TGACGATAAGATGGCCCCAAAGAAGAAGCGGAAGGTCGGTATCCACGGAGTCCCAGCAGCCGACAAGAAG
TACAGCATCGGCCTGGACATCGGCACCAACTCTGTGGGCTGGGCCGTGATCACCGACGAGTACAAGGTGC
CCAGCAAGAAATTCAAGGTGCTGGGCAACACCGACCGGCACAGCATCAAGAAGAACCTGATCGGAGCCCT
GCTGTTCGACAGCGGCGAAACAGCCGAGGCCACCCGGCTGAAGAGAACCGCCAGAAGAAGATACACCAGA
CGGAAGAACCGGATCTGCTATCTGCAAGAGATCTTCAGCAACGAGATGGCCAAGGTGGACGACAGCTTCT
TCCACAGACTGGAAGAGTCCTTCCTGGTGGAAGAGGATAAGAAGCACGAGCGGCACCCCATCTTCGGCAA
CATCGTGGACGAGGTGGCCTACCACGAGAAGTACCCCACCATCTACCACCTGAGAAAGAAACTGGTGGAC
AGCACCGACAAGGCCGACCTGCGGCTGATCTATCTGGCCCTGGCCCACATGATCAAGTTCCGGGGCCACT
TCCTGATCGAGGGCGACCTGAACCCCGACAACAGCGACGTGGACAAGCTGTTCATCCAGCTGGTGCAGAC
CTACAACCAGCTGTTCGAGGAAAACCCCATCAACGCCAGCGGCGTGGACGCCAAGGCCATCCTGTCTGCC
AGACTGAGCAAGAGCAGACGGCTGGAAAATCTGATCGCCCAGCTGCCCGGCGAGAAGAAGAATGGCCTGT
TCGGAAACCTGATTGCCCTGAGCCTGGGCCTGACCCCCAACTTCAAGAGCAACTTCGACCTGGCCGAGGA
TGCCAAACTGCAGCTGAGCAAGGACACCTACGACGACGACCTGGACAACCTGCTGGCCCAGATCGGCGAC
CAGTACGCCGACCTGTTTCTGGCCGCCAAGAACCTGTCCGACGCCATCCTGCTGAGCGACATCCTGAGAG
TGAACACCGAGATCACCAAGGCCCCCCTGAGCGCCTCTATGATCAAGAGATACGACGAGCACCACCAGGA
CCTGACCCTGCTGAAAGCTCTCGTGCGGCAGCAGCTGCCTGAGAAGTACAAAGAGATTTTCTTCGACCAG
AGCAAGAACGGCTACGCCGGCTACATTGACGGCGGAGCCAGCCAGGAAGAGTTCTACAAGTTCATCAAGC
CCATCCTGGAAAAGATGGACGGCACCGAGGAACTGCTCGTGAAGCTGAACAGAGAGGACCTGCTGCGGAA
GCAGCGGACCTTCGACAACGGCAGCATCCCCCACCAGATCCACCTGGGAGAGCTGCACGCCATTCTGCGG
CGGCAGGAAGATTTTTACCCATTCCTGAAGGACAACCGGGAAAAGATCGAGAAGATCCTGACCTTCCGCA
TCCCCTACTACGTGGGCCCTCTGGCCAGGGGAAACAGCAGATTCGCCTGGATGACCAGAAAGAGCGAGGA
AACCATCACCCCCTGGAACTTCGAGGAAGTGGTGGACAAGGGCGCTTCCGCCCAGAGCTTCATCGAGCGG
ATGACCAACTTCGATAAGAACCTGCCCAACGAGAAGGTGCTGCCCAAGCACAGCCTGCTGTACGAGTACT
TCACCGTGTATAACGAGCTGACCAAAGTGAAATACGTGACCGAGGGAATGAGAAAGCCCGCCTTCCTGAG
CGGCGAGCAGAAAAAGGCCATCGTGGACCTGCTGTTCAAGACCAACCGGAAAGTGACCGTGAAGCAGCTG
AAAGAGGACTACTTCAAGAAAATCGAGTGCTTCGACTCCGTGGAAATCTCCGGCGTGGAAGATCGGTTCA
ACGCCTCCCTGGGCACATACCACGATCTGCTGAAAATTATCAAGGACAAGGACTTCCTGGACAATGAGGA
AAACGAGGACATTCTGGAAGATATCGTGCTGACCCTGACACTGTTTGAGGACAGAGAGATGATCGAGGAA
CGGCTGAAAACCTATGCCCACCTGTTCGACGACAAAGTGATGAAGCAGCTGAAGCGGCGGAGATACACCG
GCTGGGGCAGGCTGAGCCGGAAGCTGATCAACGGCATCCGGGACAAGCAGTCCGGCAAGACAATCCTGGA
TTTCCTGAAGTCCGACGGCTTCGCCAACAGAAACTTCATGCAGCTGATCCACGACGACAGCCTGACCTTT
AAAGAGGACATCCAGAAAGCCCAGGTGTCCGGCCAGGGCGATAGCCTGCACGAGCACATTGCCAATCTGG
CCGGCAGCCCCGCCATTAAGAAGGGCATCCTGCAGACAGTGAAGGTGGTGGACGAGCTCGTGAAAGTGAT
GGGCCGGCACAAGCCCGAGAACATCGTGATCGAAATGGCCAGAGAGAACCAGACCACCCAGAAGGGACAG
AAGAACAGCCGCGAGAGAATGAAGCGGATCGAAGAGGGCATCAAAGAGCTGGGCAGCCAGATCCTGAAAG
AACACCCCGTGGAAAACACCCAGCTGCAGAACGAGAAGCTGTACCTGTACTACCTGCAGAATGGGCGGGA
TATGTACGTGGACCAGGAACTGGACATCAACCGGCTGTCCGACTACGATGTGGACCATATCGTGCCTCAG
AGCTTTCTGAAGGACGACTCCATCGACAACAAGGTGCTGACCAGAAGCGACAAGAACCGGGGCAAGAGCG
ACAACGTGCCCTCCGAAGAGGTCGTGAAGAAGATGAAGAACTACTGGCGGCAGCTGCTGAACGCCAAGCT
GATTACCCAGAGAAAGTTCGACAATCTGACCAAGGCCGAGAGAGGCGGCCTGAGCGAACTGGATAAGGCC
GGCTTCATCAAGAGACAGCTGGTGGAAACCCGGCAGATCACAAAGCACGTGGCACAGATCCTGGACTCCC
GGATGAACACTAAGTACGACGAGAATGACAAGCTGATCCGGGAAGTGAAAGTGATCACCCTGAAGTCCAA
GCTGGTGTCCGATTTCCGGAAGGATTTCCAGTTTTACAAAGTGCGCGAGATCAACAACTACCACCACGCC
CACGACGCCTACCTGAACGCCGTCGTGGGAACCGCCCTGATCAAAAAGTACCCTAAGCTGGAAAGCGAGT
TCGTGTACGGCGACTACAAGGTGTACGACGTGCGGAAGATGATCGCCAAGAGCGAGCAGGAAATCGGCAA
GGCTACCGCCAAGTACTTCTTCTACAGCAACATCATGAACTTTTTCAAGACCGAGATTACCCTGGCCAAC
GGCGAGATCCGGAAGCGGCCTCTGATCGAGACAAACGGCGAAACCGGGGAGATCGTGTGGGATAAGGGCC
GGGATTTTGCCACCGTGCGGAAAGTGCTGAGCATGCCCCAAGTGAATATCGTGAAAAAGACCGAGGTGCA
GACAGGCGGCTTCAGCAAAGAGTCTATCCTGCCCAAGAGGAACAGCGATAAGCTGATCGCCAGAAAGAAG
GACTGGGACCCTAAGAAGTACGGCGGCTTCGACAGCCCCACCGTGGCCTATTCTGTGCTGGTGGTGGCCA
AAGTGGAAAAGGGCAAGTCCAAGAAACTGAAGAGTGTGAAAGAGCTGCTGGGGATCACCATCATGGAAAG
AAGCAGCTTCGAGAAGAATCCCATCGACTTTCTGGAAGCCAAGGGCTACAAAGAAGTGAAAAAGGACCTG
ATCATCAAGCTGCCTAAGTACTCCCTGTTCGAGCTGGAAAACGGCCGGAAGAGAATGCTGGCCTCTGCCG
GCGAACTGCAGAAGGGAAACGAACTGGCCCTGCCCTCCAAATATGTGAACTTCCTGTACCTGGCCAGCCA
CTATGAGAAGCTGAAGGGCTCCCCCGAGGATAATGAGCAGAAACAGCTGTTTGTGGAACAGCACAAGCAC
TACCTGGACGAGATCATCGAGCAGATCAGCGAGTTCTCCAAGAGAGTGATCCTGGCCGACGCTAATCTGG
ACAAAGTGCTGTCCGCCTACAACAAGCACCGGGATAAGCCCATCAGAGAGCAGGCCGAGAATATCATCCA
CCTGTTTACCCTGACCAATCTGGGAGCCCCTGCCGCCTTCAAGTACTTTGACACCACCATCGACCGGAAG
AGGTACACCAGCACCAAAGAGGTGCTGGACGCCACCCTGATCCACCAGAGCATCACCGGCCTGTACGAGA
CACGGATCGACCTGTCTCAGCTGGGAGGCGACAAAAGGCCGGCGGCCACGAAAAAGGCCGGCCAGGCAAA
AAAGAAAAAGGAATTCGGCAGTGGAGAGGGCAGAGGAAGTCTGCTAACATGCGGTGACGTCGAGGAGAAT
CCTGGCCCAGTGAGCAAGGGCGAGGAGCTGTTCACCGGGGTGGTGCCCATCCTGGTCGAGCTGGACGGCG
ACGTAAACGGCCACAAGTTCAGCGTGTCCGGCGAGGGCGAGGGCGATGCCACCTACGGCAAGCTGACCCT
GAAGTTCATCTGCACCACCGGCAAGCTGCCCGTGCCCTGGCCCACCCTCGTGACCACCCTGACCTACGGC
GTGCAGTGCTTCAGCCGCTACCCCGACCACATGAAGCAGCACGACTTCTTCAAGTCCGCCATGCCCGAAG
GCTACGTCCAGGAGCGCACCATCTTCTTCAAGGACGACGGCAACTACAAGACCCGCGCCGAGGTGAAGTT
CGAGGGCGACACCCTGGTGAACCGCATCGAGCTGAAGGGCATCGACTTCAAGGAGGACGGCAACATCCTG
GGGCACAAGCTGGAGTACAACTACAACAGCCACAACGTCTATATCATGGCCGACAAGCAGAAGAACGGCA
TCAAGGTGAACTTCAAGATCCGCCACAACATCGAGGACGGCAGCGTGCAGCTCGCCGACCACTACCAGCA
GAACACCCCCATCGGCGACGGCCCCGTGCTGCTGCCCGACAACCACTACCTGAGCACCCAGTCCGCCCTG
AGCAAAGACCCCAACGAGAAGCGCGATCACATGGTCCTGCTGGAGTTCGTGACCGCCGCCGGGATCACTC
TCGGCATGGACGAGCTGTACAAGGAATTCTAACTAGAGCTCGCTGATCAGCCTCGACTGTGCCTTCTAGT
TGCCAGCCATCTGTTGTTTGCCCCTCCCCCGTGCCTTCCTTGACCCTGGAAGGTGCCACTCCCACTGTCC
TTTCCTAATAAAATGAGGAAATTGCATCGCATTGTCTGAGTAGGTGTCATTCTATTCTGGGGGGTGGGGT
GGGGCAGGACAGCAAGGGGGAGGATTGGGAAGAGAATAGCAGGCATGCTGGGGAGCGGCCGCAGGAACCC
CTAGTGATGGAGTTGGCCACTCCCTCTCTGCGCGCTCGCTCGCTCACTGAGGCCGGGCGACCAAAGGTCG
CCCGACGCCCGGGCTTTGCCCGGGCGGCCTCAGTGAGCGAGCGAGCGCGCAGCTGCCTGCAGGGGCGCCT
GATGCGGTATTTTCTCCTTACGCATCTGTGCGGTATTTCACACCGCATA
[95 nt withheld, positions 7400-7494]
T
[46 nt withheld, positions 7496-7541]
C
[141 nt withheld, positions 7543-7683]
CCTTTGACGTTGGAGTCCACGTTCTTT
[37 nt withheld, positions 7711-7747]
ACTCTATCTCGGGCTATTCTTTTGATTTATAAGGGATTTTGCCGATTTCGGTCTATTGGTTAAAAAATGA
GCTGATTTAACAAAAATTTAACGCGAATTTTAACAAAATATTAACGTTTACAATTTTATGGTGCACTCTC
AGTACAATCTGCTCTGATGCCGCATAGTTAAGCCAGCCCCGACACCCGCCAACACCCGCTGACGCGCCCT
GACGGGCTTGTCTGCTCCCGGCATCCGCTTACAGACAAGCTGTGACCGTCTCCGGGAGCTGCATGTGTCA
GAGGTTTTCACCGTCATCACCGAAACGCGCGAGACGAAAGGGCCTCGTGATACGCCTATTTTTATAGGTT
AATGTCATGATAATAATGGTTTCTTAGACGTCAGGTGGCACTTTTCGGGGAAATGTGCGCGGAACCCCTA
TTTGTTTATTTTTCTAAATACATTCAAATATGTATCCGCTCATGAGACAATAACCCTGATAAATGCTTCA
ATAATATTGAAAAAGGAAGAGTATGAGTATTCAACATTTCCGTGTCGCCCTTATTCCCTTTTTTGCGGCA
TTTTGCCTTCCTGTTTTTGCTCACCCAGAAACGCTGGTGAAAGTAAAAGATGCTGAAGATCAGTTGGGTG
CACGAGTGGGTTACATCGAACTGGATCTCAACAGCGGTAAGATCCTTGAGAGTTTTCGCCCCGAAGAACG
TTTTCCAATGATGAGCACTTTTAAAGTTCTGCTATGTGGCGCGGTATTATCCCGTATTGACGCCGGGCAA
GAGCAACTCGGTCGCCGCATACACTATTCTCAGAATGACTTGGTTGAGTACTCACCAGTCACAGAAAAGC
ATCTTACGGATGGCATGACAGTAAGAGAATTATGCAGTGCTGCCATAACCATGAGTGATAACACTGCGGC
CAACTTACTTCTGACAACGATCGGAGGACCGAAGGAGCTAACCGCTTTTTTGCACAACATGGGGGATCAT
GTAACTCGCCTTGATCGTTGGGAACCGGAGCTGAATGAAGCCATACCAAACGACGAGCGTGACACCACGA
TGCCTGTAGCAATGGCAACAACGTTGCGCAAACTATTAACTGGCGAACTACTTACTCTAGCTTCCCGGCA
ACAATTAATAGACTGGATGGAGGCGGATAAAGTTGCAGGACCACTTCTGCGCTCGGCCCTTCCGGCTGGC
TGGTTTATTGCTGATAAATCTGGAGCCGGTGAGCGTGGAAGCCGCGGTATCATTGCAGCACTGGGGCCAG
ATGGTAAGCCCTCCCGTATCGTAGTTATCTACACGACGGGGAGTCAGGCAACTATGGATGAACGAAATAG
ACAGATCGCTGAGATAGGTGCCTCACTGATTAAGCATTGGTAACTGTCAGACCAAGTTTACTCATATATA
CTTTAGATTGATTTAAAACTTCATTTTTAATTTAAAAGGATCTAGGTGAAGATCCTTTTTGATAATCTCA
TGACCAAAATCCCTTAACGTGAGTTTTCGTTCCACTGAGCGTCAGACCCCGTAGAAAAGATCAAAGGATC
TTC
