>Addgene plasmid #128098 | PX458-sgTSC2 | depositor partial sequence | sequence record 245509 | sgRNA
GGACGAAACACCGTCTGCTGAAGGCCATCGTGCGTTTTAGAGCTAGAAATAGCAAGTTAAAATAAGGCTA
GTCCGTTATCAACTTGAAAAAGTGGCACCGAGTCGGTGCTTTTTTGTTTTAGAGCTAGAAATAGCAAGTT
AAAATAAGGCTAGTCCGTTTTTAGCGCGTGCGCCAATTCTGCAGACAAATGGCTCTAGAGGTACCCGTTA
CATAACTTACGGTAAATGGCCCGCCTGGCTGACCGCCCAACGACCCCCGCCCATTGACGTCAATAGTAAC
GCCAATAGGGACTTTCCATTGACGTCAATGGGTGGAGTATTTACGGTAAACTGCCCACTTGGCAGTACAT
CAAGTGTATCATATGCCAAGTACGCCCCCTATTGACGTCAATGACGGTAAATGGCCCGCCTGGCATTGTG
CCCAGTACATGACCTTATGGGACTTTCCTACTTGGCAGTACATCTACGTATTAGTCATCGCTATTACCAT
GGTCGAGGTGAGCCCCACGTTCTGCTTCACTCTCCCCATCTCCCCCCCCTCCCCACCCCCAATTTTGTAT
TTATTTATTTTTTAATTATTTTGTGCAGCGATGGGGGCGGGGGGGGGGGGGGG
